Addgene plasmid #233954: makeTCR_Hs.TRAV12-3
Purpose: Hs TRAV gene for makeTCR assembly
Depositing lab: Michael Platten. Depositing organization: Deutsches Krebsforschungszentrum (DKFZ). Publication: makeTCR: A Modular Platform for Rapid, Flexible, Scalable, Single-Step T Cell Receptor Synthesis. Hamberger M, Neuhoff M-T, Pietrantonio SV, Boschert T, Maldonado Torres C, Errerd A, Tan CL, Lindner JM, Platten M, Green EW. bioRxiv 2025.04.27.647198 10.1101/2025.04.27.647198.
Backbone
  Vector backbone: pmakeTCR
  Backbone manufacturer: custom
  Backbone size w/o insert (bp): 1710
  Vector type: Synthetic Biology
Growth in bacteria
  Bacterial resistance: Chloramphenicol, 25 μg/mL
  Growth temperature: 37°C
  Growth strain: DH5alpha
  Copy number: High Copy
Gene/Insert
  Gene/Insert name: TRAV12-3 (alt name: ENSG00000211794)
  Species: H. sapiens (human)
  Insert size (bp): 334
  Entrez Gene: TRAV12-3 (a.k.a. TCRAV12S3, TCRAV2S2, TRAV123)
  Promoter: n/a
  Cloning method: Restriction Enzyme; 5′ cloning site GATG (not destroyed); 3′ cloning site CTGT (not destroyed)
  Sequencing primers: 5′ M13 (-21) Forward; 3′ M13 Reverse
Resource information
  A portion of this plasmid was derived from a plasmid made by: synthetic
Terms and licenses: Academic/Nonprofit Terms; Industry Terms: Not Available to Industry
Depositor comments: Please visit https://doi.org/10.1101/2025.04.27.647198 for bioRxiv preprint.
How to cite: makeTCR_Hs.TRAV12-3 was a gift from Michael Platten (Addgene plasmid # 233954 ; http://n2t.net/addgene:233954 ; RRID:Addgene_233954)
