[The description below was written by a language model from this plasmid's Addgene catalogue record and pLannotate feature annotations shown in this document.]
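Description:
makeTCR_Hs.TRAV12-3 is a small synthetic-biology part plasmid (about 2.0 kb) that stores a single human T cell receptor alpha-chain variable gene segment, TRAV12-3, as a module for the makeTCR assembly system. The custom pmakeTCR backbone of roughly 1.7 kb is minimal. It carries a high-copy ColE1/pUC-type origin for propagation in E. coli and a chloramphenicol acetyltransferase gene driven by its native cat promoter for chloramphenicol selection. The resistance cassette and origin are bracketed by short transcription terminators (tonB, T7Te and T3Te), which insulate the stored part from read-through transcription. A short lacZα remnant is also annotated, but it is only a fragment and should not be taken as a functional blue/white screening element.

The roughly 334 bp insert is of synthetic origin and encodes the V region of the TCR alpha chain, the portion of the variable domain that contributes to recognition of peptide–MHC complexes. No promoter drives it, so the plasmid is a donor of coding sequence rather than an expression vector. The insert is flanked by defined four-base junctions that are recorded as the 5′ and 3′ cloning sites and are not destroyed. This is consistent with modular overhang-directed assembly, although the record does not name the enzyme used. M13 forward and reverse priming sites allow sequence verification of the part. The stated purpose is to provide the TRAV gene for makeTCR assembly, a modular platform for rapid, single-step synthesis of full T cell receptor constructs. The record does not describe the other modules or the destination vector with which this segment is combined.
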