Features (pLannotate 1.2.2; 8 found; start..end, strand, type, name):
      9..341     +  CDS            TRAV12-3: TVAL3_HUMAN - Experimental evidence at protein level: Swiss-Prot protein existence level 1. V region of the variable domain of T cell receptor (TR) alpha chain that participates in the antigen recognition (PubMed:24600447). Alpha-beta T cell receptors are antigen specific receptors which are essential to the immune response and are present on the cell surface of T lymphocytes. Recognize peptide-major histocompatibility (MH) (pMH) complexes that are displayed by antigen presenting cells (APC), a prerequisite for efficient T cell adaptive immunity against pathogens (PubMed:25493333). Binding of
    429..460     +  terminator     tonB terminator: bidirectional E. coli tonB-P14 transcription terminator
    461..563     +  promoter       cat promoter: promoter of the E. coli cat gene encoding chloramphenicol acetyltransferase
    564..1220    +  CDS            cat: CAT_ECOLX - Experimental evidence at protein level: Swiss-Prot protein existence level 1. This enzyme is an effector of chloramphenicol resistance in bacteria. From Escherichia coli. This protein is used as a marker in many commonly used cloning vectors, such as pACYC184.
   1247..1274    +  terminator     T7Te terminator: phage T7 early transcription terminator
   1286..1873    -  rep_origin     ori: high-copy-number ColE1/pMB1/pBR322/pUC origin of replication
   1895..1924    -  terminator     T3Te terminator: phage T3 early transcription terminator
   1996..2015    -  CDS            lacZα (fragment): LacZα fragment of β-galactosidase; lacZ fragment
>Addgene plasmid #233954 | makeTCR_Hs.TRAV12-3 | addgene full sequence | sequence record 468280 | Addgene NGS Result
CGTCTCAGATGATGAAATCCTTGAGAGTTTTACTGGTGATCCTGTGGCTTCAGTTAAGCTGGGTTTGGAG
CCAACAGAAGGAGGTGGAGCAGGATCCTGGACCACTCAGTGTTCCAGAGGGAGCCATTGTTTCTCTCAAC
TGCACTTACAGCAACAGTGCTTTTCAATACTTCATGTGGTACAGACAGTATTCCAGAAAAGGCCCTGAGT
TGCTGATGTACACATACTCCAGTGGTAACAAAGAAGATGGAAGGTTTACAGCACAGGTCGATAAATCCAG
CAAGTATATCTCCTTGTTCATCAGAGACTCACAGCCCAGTGATTCAGCCACCTACCTCTGTTGAGACGCA
GGGAAGATGGCCGCGAAGAAAACGTCATAGCTGTTTCCTGACTGACCATTTAAATCATACCTGACCTCCA
TAGCAGAAAGTCAAAAGCCTCCGACCGGAGGCTTTTGACTTGATCGGCACGTAAGAGGTTCCAACTTTCA
CCATAATGAAATAAGATCACTACCGGGCGTATTTTTTGAGTTATCGAGATTTTCAGGAGCTAAGGAAGCT
AAAATGGAGAAAAAAATCACTGGATATACCACCGTTGATATATCCCAATGGCATCGTAAAGAACATTTTG
AGGCATTTCAGTCAGTTGCTCAATGTACCTATAACCAGACCGTTCAGCTGGATATTACGGCCTTTTTAAA
GACCGTAAAGAAAAATAAGCACAAGTTTTATCCGGCCTTTATTCACATTCTTGCCCGCCTGATGAATGCT
CATCCGGAATTTCGTATGGCAATGAAAGACGGTGAGCTGGTGATATGGGATAGTGTTCACCCTTGTTACA
CCGTTTTCCATGAGCAAACTGAAACGTTTTCATCGCTCTGGAGTGAATACCACGACGATTTCCGGCAGTT
TCTACACATATATTCGCAAGATGTGGCGTGTTACGGTGAAAACCTGGCCTATTTCCCTAAAGGGTTTATT
GAGAATATGTTTTTTGTCTCAGCCAATCCCTGGGTGAGTTTCACCAGTTTTGATTTAAACGTGGCCAATA
TGGACAACTTCTTCGCCCCCGTTTTCACCATGGGCAAATATTATACGCAAGGCGACAAGGTGCTGATGCC
GCTGGCGATTCAGGTTCATCATGCCGTTTGTGATGGCTTCCATGTCGGCAGAATGCTTAATGAATTACAA
CAGTACTGCGATGAGTGGCAGGGCGGGGCGTAATGAGGGCCCAAATGTAATCACCTGGCTCACCTTCGGG
TGGGCCTTTCTGCGTTGCTGGCGTTTTTCCATAGGCTCCGCCCCCCTGACGAGCATCACAAAAATCGATG
CTCAAGTCAGAGGTGGCGAAACCCGACAGGACTATAAAGATACCAGGCGTTTCCCCCTGGAAGCTCCCTC
GTGCGCTCTCCTGTTCCGACCCTGCCGCTTACCGGATACCTGTCCGCCTTTCTCCCTTCGGGAAGCGTGG
CGCTTTCTCATAGCTCACGCTGTAGGTATCTCAGTTCGGTGTAGGTCGTTCGCTCCAAGCTGGGCTGTGT
GCACGAACCCCCCGTTCAGCCCGACCGCTGCGCCTTATCCGGTAACTATCGTCTTGAGTCCAACCCGGTA
AGACACGACTTATCGCCACTGGCAGCAGCCACTGGTAACAGGATTAGCAGAGCGAGGTATGTAGGCGGTG
CTACAGAGTTCTTGAAGTGGTGGCCTAACTACGGCTACACTAGAAGAACAGTATTTGGTATCTGCGCTCT
GCTGAAGCCAGTTACCTCGGAAAAAGAGTTGGTAGCTCTTGATCCGGCAAACAAACCACCGCTGGTAGCG
GTGGTTTTTTTGTTTGCAAGCAGCAGATTACGCGCAGAAAAAAAGGATCTCAAGAAGATCCTTTGATTTT
CTACCGAAGAAAGGCCCACCCGTGAAGGTGAGCCAGTGAGTTGATTGCAGTCCAGTTACGCTGGAGTCTG
AGGCTCGTCCTGAATGATATCAAGCTTGAATTCGTTTGTAAAACGACGGCCAGTGCTAACCGTATCGCAT
TGGCCATACCTACA
